Addgene plasmid #70065: pLKO.1-shDnd1-No4
Purpose: TRC lentiviral vector for shRNA against mouse Dnd1 #4
Depositing lab: Thomas Tuschl. Depositing organization: Rockefeller University. Publication: DND1 maintains germline stem cells via recruitment of the CCR4-NOT complex to target mRNAs. Yamaji M, Jishage M, Meyer C, Suryawanshi H, Der E, Yamaji M, Garzia A, Morozov P, Manickavel S, McFarland HL, Roeder RG, Hafner M, Tuschl T. Nature. 2017 Mar 23;543(7646):568-572. doi: 10.1038/nature21690. Epub 2017 Mar 15. PubMed 28297718.
Backbone
  Vector backbone: pLKO.1-TRC cloning vector
  Backbone manufacturer: Addgene #10878
  Backbone size w/o insert (bp): 7032
  Vector type: Mammalian Expression, Lentiviral
  Selectable markers: Puromycin
Growth in bacteria
  Bacterial resistance: Ampicillin, 100 μg/mL
  Growth temperature: 37°C
  Growth strain: NEB Stable
  Copy number: Low Copy
Gene/Insert
  Gene/Insert name: Dnd1 (alt names: dead end homolog 1; RBMS4; DND microRNA-mediated repression inhibitor 1)
  gRNA/shRNA sequence: CCGGCAGAGCTTACTATGAATCTTTCTCGAGAAAGATTCATAGTAAGCTCTGTTTTTG
  Species: M. musculus (mouse)
  Entrez Gene: Dnd1 (a.k.a. RBMS4, Ter)
  Promoter: EF1alpha
  Cloning method: Restriction Enzyme; 5′ cloning site AgeI (destroyed during cloning); 3′ cloning site EcoRI (destroyed during cloning)
  Sequencing primers: 5′ LKO.1 5'
Terms and licenses: Academic/Nonprofit Terms; Industry Terms: Not Available to Industry
Depositor comments: TRC Clone ID TRCN0000191705
How to cite: pLKO.1-shDnd1-No4 was a gift from Thomas Tuschl (Addgene plasmid # 70065 ; http://n2t.net/addgene:70065 ; RRID:Addgene_70065)
