[The description below was written by a language model from this plasmid's Addgene catalogue record.]
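Description:
pLKO.1-shDnd1-No4 is a lentiviral shRNA vector built on the pLKO.1-TRC cloning backbone (about 7 kb without insert) and designed to knock down mouse Dnd1 (dead end homolog 1, also known as RBMS4 or Ter), which encodes an RNA-binding protein studied in the germline. It is the fourth in a set of Dnd1-targeting hairpins and corresponds to a clone from the TRC shRNA library. The plasmid is propagated in bacteria under ampicillin selection as a low-copy construct. A recombination-deficient strain is used, as is usual for lentiviral plasmids, whose repeated LTR sequences can otherwise recombine.

The payload is a short hairpin oligonucleotide cloned between the AgeI and EcoRI sites of the backbone, both of which were destroyed during cloning. The hairpin consists of a sense and an antisense arm targeting Dnd1, separated by a short loop and followed by a T-run terminator of the kind used for RNA polymerase III transcripts. Cellular RNAi machinery processes the transcript into an siRNA that directs degradation of Dnd1 mRNA. The record lists the promoter as EF1alpha. In the standard pLKO.1 design the hairpin is normally driven by a U6 Pol III promoter, and no feature table is provided here, so the promoter arrangement cannot be confirmed. A puromycin resistance marker allows selection of transduced mammalian cells.

The plasmid serves as the transfer vector for producing lentiviral particles when packaging and envelope functions are supplied separately. These particles give stable integration and sustained Dnd1 depletion in mouse cells. According to the associated work, the vector was used in loss-of-function studies of how DND1 maintains germline stem cells by recruiting the CCR4-NOT complex to target mRNAs.
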