>Addgene plasmid #70065 | pLKO.1-shDnd1-No4 | addgene partial sequence | sequence record 127597 | LKO1_5 5'-GACTATCATATGCTTACCGT-3'
GGCTTTATTATCTTGTGGAAGGACGAAACACCGGCAGAGCTTACTATGAATCTTTCTCGAGAAAGATTCA
TAGTAAGCTCTGTTTTTGAATTCTCGACCTCGAGACAAATGGCAGTATTCATCCACAATTTTAAAAGAAA
AGGGGGGATTGGGGGGTACAGTGCAGGGGAAAGAATAGTAGACATAATAGCAACAGACATACAAACTAAA
GAATTACAAAAACAAATTACAAAAATTCAAAATTTTCGGGTTTATTACAGGGACAGCAGAGATCCACTTT
GGCCGCGGCTCGAGGGGGTTGGGGTTGCGCCTTTTCCAAGGCAGCCCTGGGTTTGCGCAGGGACGCGGCT
GCTCTGGGCGTGGTTCCGGGAAACGCAGCGGCGCCGACCCTGGGTCTCGCACATTCTTCACGTCCGTTCG
CAGCGTCACCCGGATCTTCGCCGCTACCCTTGTGGGCCCCCCGGCGACGCTTCCTGCTCCGCCCCTAAGT
CGGGAAGGTTCCTTGCGGTTCGCGGCGTGCCGGACGTGACAAACGGAAGCCGCACGTCTCACTAGTACCC
TCGCAGACGGACAGCGCCAGGGAGCAATGGCAGCGCGCCGACCGCGATGGGCTGTGGCCAATAGCGGCTG
CTCAGCAGGGCGCGCCGAGAGCAGCGGCCGGGAAGGGGCGGTGCGGGAGGCGGGGTGTGGGGCGGTAGTG
TGGGCCCTGTTCCTGCCCGCGCGGTGTTCCGCATTCTGCAAGCCTCCGGAGCGCACGTCGGCAGTCGGCT
CCCTCGTTGACCGAATCACCGACCTCTCTCCCCAGGGGGATCCACCGGAGCTTACCATGACCGAGTACAA
