>Addgene plasmid #70065 | pLKO.1-shDnd1-No4 | addgene partial sequence | sequence record 127598 | hGata4-rev 5'-ATTGTGGATGAATACTGCC-3'
AGAGCTTACTATGAATCTTTCTCGAGAAAGATTCATAGTAAGCTCTGCCGGTGTTTCGTCCTTTCCACAA
GATATATAAAGCCAAGAAATCGAAATACTTTCAAGTTACGGTAAGCATATGATAGTCCATTTTAAAACAT
AATTTTAAAACTGCAAACTACCCAAGAAATTATTACTTTCTACGTCACGTATTTTGTACTAATATCTTTG
TGTTTACAGTCAAATTAATTCCAATTATCTCTCTAACAGCCTTGTATCGTATATGCAAATATGAAGGAAT
CATGGGAAATAGGCCCTCGGTGAAGGGGGCGGCCGCTCGAGGCTAGTCTCGTGATCGATACCGTCGAGAT
CCGTTCACTAATCGAATGGATCTGTCTCTGTCTCTCTCTCCACCTTCTTCTTCTATTCCTTCGGGCCTGT
CGGGTCCCCTCGGGGTTGGGAGGTGGGTCTGAAACGATAATGGTGAATATCCCTGCCTAACTCTATTCAC
TATAGAAAGTACAGCAAAAACTATTCTTAAACCTACCAAGCCTCCTACTATCATTATGAATAATTTTATA
TACCACAGCCAATTTGTTATGTTAAACCAATTCCACAAACTTGCCCATTTATCTAATTCCAATAATTCTT
GTTCATTCTTTTCTTGCTGGTTTTGCGATTCTTCAATTAAGGAGTGTATTAAGCTTGTGTAATTGTTAAT
TTCTCTGTCCCACTCCATCCAGGTCGTGTGATTCCAAATCTGTTCCAGAGATTTATTACTCCAACTAGCA
TTCCAAGGCACAGCAGTGGTGCAAATGAGTTTTCCAGAGCAACCCC
